>Addgene plasmid #72596 | mGDF8 donor mCherry-PA | addgene partial sequence | sequence record 135103 | CMV-F 5'-CGCAAATGGGCGGTAGGCGTG-3'
GGTTTAGTGAACCGTCAGATCCGCTAGCGCTACCGGTAATGGTGAGCAAGGGCGAGGAGGATAACATGGC
CATCATCAAGGAGTTCATGCGCTTCAAGGTGCACATGGAGGGCTCCGTGAACGGCCACGAGTTCGAGATC
GAGGGCGAGGGCGAGGGCCGCCCCTACGAGGGCACCCAGACCGCCAAGCTGAAGGTGACCAAGGGTGGCC
CCCTGCCCTTCGCCTGGGACATCCTGTCCCCTCAGTTCATGTACGGCTCCAAGGCCTACGTGAAGCACCC
CGCCGACATCCCCGACTACTTGAAGCTGTCCTTCCCCGAGGGCTTCAAGTGGGAGCGCGTGATGAACTTC
GAGGACGGCGGCGTGGTGACCGTGACCCAGGACTCCTCCCTGCAGGACGGCGAGTTCATCTACAAGGTGA
AGCTGCGCGGCACCAACTTCCCCTCCGACGGCCCCGTAATGCAGAAGAAGACCATGGGCTGGGAGGCCTC
CTCCGAGCGGATGTACCCCGAGGACGGCGCCCTGAAGGGCGAGATCAAGCAGAGGCTGAAGCTGAAGGAC
GGCGGCCACTACGACGCTGAGGTCAAGACCACCTACAAGGCCAAGAAGCCCGTGCAGCTGCCCGGCGCCT
ACAACGTCAACATCAAGTTGGACATCACCTCCCACAACGAGGACTACACCATCGTGGAACAGTACGAACG
CGCCGAGGGCCGCCACTCCACCGGCGGCATGGACGAGCTGTACAAGAGATCTCGAGCTCAAGCTTCGAAT
TCTGCAGTCGAGATGACCGAGTACAAGCCCACGGTGCGCCTCGCCACCCGCGACGACGTCCCCAGGGCCG
TACGCACCCTCGCCGCCGCGTTCGCCGACTACCCCGCCACGCGCCACACCGTCGATCCGGAACCGCCACA
TCGAGCGGGTCACCGAGCTGCAAGAACTCTTCCTCACGCGCGTCGGGCTCGACATCGGCAAGGTGTGGGT
CGCGGACGACGGCGCCGCGGTGGCGGTCTGGACCACGCCGGA
