[The description below was written by a language model from this plasmid's Addgene catalogue record.]
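Description:
mGDF8 donor mCherry-PA is a homology-directed repair donor plasmid for targeting the mouse GDF8 (myostatin) locus. It is catalogued as a mammalian expression vector and was built on the AAVS1 SA-2A-puro-pA donor backbone, with the targeting arms now being left and right homology arms from mouse GDF8. The recorded total size is about 7.8 kb. The plasmid is propagated in E. coli under ampicillin selection; the copy number is listed as unknown, and the record does not name the origin of replication. The depositor notes that a ccdB gene is present but nonfunctional, so it does not act as a counter-selection element and the plasmid can be grown in a standard cloning strain.

The payload is an mCherry-puromycin cassette placed between the two homology arms, with CMV given as the promoter. The use of a BGH reverse sequencing primer suggests a bovine growth hormone polyadenylation signal downstream, although no feature table is available to confirm this or to show how the mCherry and puromycin resistance coding regions are linked. When a double-strand break is made at the myostatin locus, the flanking arms allow the cell to use the plasmid as a repair template. This inserts the cassette into the gene, so that correctly or stably modified cells become red fluorescent and puromycin resistant.

The associated work concerns myostatin gene editing in several mammalian species using a single pair of TALE nucleases. This fits use of the construct as the mouse-specific donor co-delivered with those nucleases to disrupt or tag GDF8 and to enrich edited cells by drug selection or fluorescence.
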