Addgene plasmid #72596: mGDF8 donor mCherry-PA
Purpose: Plasmid contains left and right homology arms for mouse GDF8 flanking the mCherry-puromycin cassette.
Depositing lab: Renzhi Han. Depositing organization: Loyola University Chicago Health Sciences Campus. Publication: Targeted Myostatin Gene Editing in Multiple Mammalian Species Directed by a Single Pair of TALE Nucleases. Xu L, Zhao P, Mariano A, Han R. Mol Ther Nucleic Acids. 2013 Jul 30;2:e112. doi: 10.1038/mtna.2013.39. PubMed 23900226.
Backbone
  Vector backbone: AAVS1 SA-2A-puro-pA donor
  Backbone manufacturer: Rudolf Jaenisch (Addgene plasmid # 22075)
  Backbone size w/o insert (bp): 6602
  Total vector size (bp): 7777
  Vector type: Mammalian Expression
  Selectable markers: Puromycin
Growth in bacteria
  Bacterial resistance: Ampicillin, 100 μg/mL
  Growth temperature: 37°C
  Growth strain: DH5alpha
  Copy number: Unknown
Gene/Insert
  Gene/Insert name: mCherry-puromycin cassetter
  Promoter: CMV
  Cloning method: Unknown
  Sequencing primers: 5′ CMV-F; 3′ BGH-rev
Terms and licenses: Academic/Nonprofit Terms; Industry Terms: Not Available to Industry
Depositor comments: Plasmid contains left and right homology arms for mouse GDF8 flanking the mCherry-puromycin cassette. ccdB gene is nonfunctional.
How to cite: mGDF8 donor mCherry-PA was a gift from Renzhi Han (Addgene plasmid # 72596 ; http://n2t.net/addgene:72596 ; RRID:Addgene_72596)
